>Addgene plasmid #167873 | NAX_CAGGS_CAS9_m4_KRAB_EBFP2 | addgene full sequence | sequence record 354081 | Addgene Partial NGS Result
GGGGCGGGGCGGGGCGAGGGGCGGGGCGGGGCGAGGCGGAGAGGTGCGGCGGCAGCCAATCAGAGCGGCG
CGCTCCGAAAGTTTCCTTTTATGGCGAGGCGGCGGCGGCGGCGGCCCTATAAAAAGCGAAGCGCGCGGCG
GGCGGGAGTCGCTGCGCGCTGCCTTCGCCCCGTGCCCCGCTCCGCCGCCGCCTCGCGCCGCCCGCCCCGG
CTCTGACTGACCGCGTTACTCCCACAGGTGAGCGGGCGGGACGGCCCTTCTCCTCCGGGCTGTAATTAGC
GCTTGGTTTAATGACGGCTTGTTTCTTTTCTGTGGCTGCGTGAAAGCCTTGAGGGGCTCCGGGAGGGCCC
TTTGTGCGGGGGGAGCGGCTCGGGGGGTGCGTGCGTGTGTGTGTGCGTGGGGAGCGCCGCGTGCGGCTCC
GCGCTGCCCGGCGGCTGTGAGCGCTGCGGGCGCGGCGCGGGGCTTTTTGCGCTCCGCAGTGTGCGCGAGG
GGAGCGCGGCCGGGGGCGGTGCCCCGCGGTGCGGGGGGGGCTGCGAGGGGAACAAAGGCTGCGTGCGGGG
TGTGTGCGTGGGGGGGTGAGCAGGGGGTGTGGGCGCGTCGGTCGGGCTGCAACCCCCCCTGCACCCCCCT
CCCCGAGTTGCTGAGCACGGCCCGGCTTCGGGTGCGGGGCTCCGTACGGGGCGTGGCGCGGGGCTCGCCG
TGCCGGGCGGGGGGTGGCGGCAGGTGGGGGTGCCGGGCGGGGCGGGGCCGCCTCGGGCCGGGGAGGGCTC
GGGGGAGGGGCGCGGCGGCCCCCGGAGCGCCGGCGGCTGTCGAGGCGCGGCGAGCCGCAGCCATTGCCTT
TTATGGTAATCGTGCGAGAGGGCGCAGGGACTTCCTTTGTCCCAAATCTGTGCGGAGCCGAAATCTGGGA
GGCGCCGCCGCACCCCCTCTAGCGGGCGCGGGGCGAAGCGGTGCGGCGCCGGCAGGAAGGAAATGGGCGG
GGAGGGCCTTCGTGCGTCGCCGCGCCGCCGTCCCCTTCTCCCTCTCCAGCCTCGGGGCTGTCCGCGGGGG
GACGGCTGCCTTCGGGGGGGACGGGGCAGGGCGGGGTTCGGCTTCTGGCGTGTGACCGGCGGCTCTAGAG
CCTCTGCTAACCATGTTCATGCCTTCTTCTTTTTCCTACAGCTCCTGGGCAACGTGCTGGTTATTGTGCT
GTCTCATCATTTTGGCAAAGAATCTAGATACCCTCGTAAAGGTCTAGAGCTAGCGGATCGAACCCTTGCC
ACCATGGACAAGAAGTACTCCATTGGGCTCGCTATCGGCACAAACAGCGTCGGCTGGGCCGTCATTACGG
ACGAGTACAAGGTGCCGAGCAAAAAATTCAAAGTTCTGGGCAATACCGATCGCCACAGCATAAAGAAGAA
CCTCATTGGCGCCCTCCTGTTCGACTCCGGGGAGACGGCCGAAGCCACGCGGCTCAAAAGAACAGCACGG
CGCAGATATACCCGCAGAAAGAATCGGATCTGCTACCTGCAGGAGATCTTTAGTAATGAGATGGCTAAGG
TGGATGACTCTTTCTTCCATAGGCTGGAGGAGTCCTTTTTGGTGGAGGAGGATAAAAAGCACGAGCGCCA
CCCAATCTTTGGCAATATCGTGGACGAGGTGGCGTACCATGAAAAGTACCCAACCATATATCATCTGAGG
AAGAAGCTTGTAGACAGTACTGATAAGGCTGACTTGCGGTTGATCTATCTCGCGCTGGCGCATATGATCA
AATTTCGGGGACACTTCCTCATCGAGGGGGACCTGAACCCAGACAACAGCGATGTCGACAAACTCTTTAT
CCAACTGGTTCAGACTTACAATCAGCTTTTCGAAGAGAACCCGATCAACGCATCCGGAGTTGACGCCAAA
GCAATCCTGAGCGCTAGGCTGTCCAAATCCCGGCGGCTCGAAAACCTCATCGCACAGCTCCCTGGGGAGA
AGAAGAACGGCCTGTTTGGTAATCTTATCGCCCTGTCACTCGGGCTGACCCCCAACTTTAAATCTAACTT
CGACCTGGCCGAAGATGCCAAGCTTCAACTGAGCAAAGACACCTACGATGATGATCTCGACAATCTGCTG
GCCCAGATCGGCGACCAGTACGCAGACCTTTTTTTGGCGGCAAAGAACCTGTCAGACGCCATTCTGCTGA
GTGATATTCTGCGAGTGAACACGGAGATCACCAAAGCTCCGCTGAGCGCTAGTATGATCAAGCGCTATGA
TGAGCACCACCAAGACTTGACTTTGCTGAAGGCCCTTGTCAGACAGCAACTGCCTGAGAAGTACAAGGAA
ATTTTCTTCGATCAGTCTAAAAATGGCTACGCCGGATACATTGACGGCGGAGCAAGCCAGGAGGAATTTT
ACAAATTTATTAAGCCCATCTTGGAAAAAATGGACGGCACCGAGGAGCTGCTGGTAAAGCTTAACAGAGA
AGATCTGTTGCGCAAACAGCGCACTTTCGACAATGGAAGCATCCCCCACCAGATTCACCTGGGCGAACTG
CACGCTATCCTCAGGCGGCAAGAGGATTTCTACCCCTTTTTGAAAGATAACAGGGAAAAGATTGAGAAAA
TCCTCACATTTCGGATACCCTACTATGTAGGCCCCCTCGCCCGGGGAAATTCCAGATTCGCGTGGATGAC
TCGCAAATCAGAAGAGACCATCACTCCCTGGAACTTCGAGGAAGTCGTGGATAAGGGGGCCTCTGCCCAG
TCCTTCATCGAAAGGATGACTAACTTTGATAAAAATCTGCCTAACGAAAAGGTGCTTCCTAAACACTCTC
TGCTGTACGAGTACTTCACAGTTTATAACGAGCTCACCAAGGTCAAATACGTCACAGAAGGGATGAGAAA
GCCAGCATTCCTGTCTGGAGAGCAGAAGAAAGCTATCGTGGACCTCCTCTTCAAGACGAACCGGAAAGTT
ACCGTGAAACAGCTCAAAGAAGACTATTTCAAAAAGATTGAATGTTTCGACTCTGTTGAAATCAGCGGAG
TGGAGGATCGCTTCAACGCATCCCTGGGAACGTATCACGATCTCCTGAAAATCATTAAAGACAAGGACTT
CCTGGACAATGAGGAGAACGAGGACATTCTTGAGGACATTGTCCTCACCCTTACGTTGTTTGAAGATAGG
GAGATGATTGAAGAACGCTTGAAAACTTACGCTCATCTCTTCGACGACAAAGTCATGAAACAGCTCAAGA
GGCGCCGATATACAGGATGGGGGCGGCTGTCAAGAAAACTGATCAATGGGATCCGAGACAAGCAGAGTGG
AAAGACAATCCTGGATTTTCTTAAGTCCGATGGATTTGCCAACCGGAACTTCATGCAGTTGATCCATGAT
GACTCTCTCACCTTTAAGGAGGACATCCAGAAAGCACAAGTTTCTGGCCAGGGGGACAGTCTTCACGAGC
ACATCGCTAATCTTGCAGGTAGCCCAGCTATCAAAAAGGGAATACTGCAGACCGTTAAGGTCGTGGATGA
ACTCGTCAAAGTAATGGGAAGGCATAAGCCCGAGAATATCGTTATCGAGATGGCCCGAGAGAACCAAACT
ACCCAGAAGGGACAGAAGAACAGTAGGGAAAGGATGAAGAGGATTGAAGAGGGTATAAAAGAACTGGGGT
CCCAAATCCTTAAGGAACACCCAGTTGAAAACACCCAGCTTCAGAATGAGAAGCTCTACCTGTACTACCT
GCAGAACGGCAGGGACATGTACGTGGATCAGGAACTGGACATCAATCGGCTCTCCGACTACGACGTGGCT
GCTATCGTGCCCCAGTCTTTTCTCAAAGATGATTCTATTGATAATAAAGTGTTGACAAGATCCGATAAAG
CTAGAGGGAAGAGTGATAACGTCCCCTCAGAAGAAGTTGTCAAGAAAATGAAAAATTATTGGCGGCAGCT
GCTGAACGCCAAACTGATCACACAACGGAAGTTCGATAATCTGACTAAGGCTGAACGAGGTGGCCTGTCT
GAGTTGGATAAAGCCGGCTTCATCAAAAGGCAGCTTGTTGAGACACGCCAGATCACCAAGCACGTGGCCC
AAATTCTCGATTCACGCATGAACACCAAGTACGATGAAAATGACAAACTGATTCGAGAGGTGAAAGTTAT
TACTCTGAAGTCTAAGCTGGTCTCAGATTTCAGAAAGGACTTTCAGTTTTATAAGGTGAGAGAGATCAAC
AATTACCACCATGCGCATGATGCCTACCTGAATGCAGTGGTAGGCACTGCACTTATCAAAAAATATCCCA
AGCTTGAATCTGAATTTGTTTACGGAGACTATAAAGTGTACGATGTTAGGAAAATGATCGCAAAGTCTGA
GCAGGAAATAGGCAAGGCCACCGCTAAGTACTTCTTTTACAGCAATATTATGAATTTTTTCAAGACCGAG
ATTACACTGGCCAATGGAGAGATTCGGAAGCGACCACTTATCGAAACAAACGGAGAAACAGGAGAAATCG
TGTGGGACAAGGGTAGGGATTTCGCGACAGTCCGGAAGGTCCTGTCCATGCCGCAGGTGAACATCGTTAA
AAAGACCGAAGTACAGACCGGAGGCTTCTCCAAGGAAAGTATCCTCCCGAAAAGGAACAGCGACAAGCTG
ATCGCACGCAAAAAAGATTGGGACCCCAAGAAATACGGCGGATTCGATTCTCCTACAGTCGCTTACAGTG
TACTGGTTGTGGCCAAAGTGGAGAAAGGGAAGTCTAAAAAACTCAAAAGCGTCAAGGAACTGCTGGGCAT
CACAATCATGGAGCGATCAAGCTTCGAAAAAAACCCCATCGACTTTCTCGAGGCGAAAGGATATAAAGAG
GTCAAAAAAGACCTCATCATTAAGCTTCCCAAGTACTCTCTCTTTGAGCTTGAAAACGGCCGGAAACGAA
TGCTCGCTAGTGCGGGCGAGCTGCAGAAAGGTAACGAGCTGGCACTGCCCTCTAAATACGTTAATTTCTT
GTATCTGGCCAGCCACTATGAAAAGCTCAAAGGGTCTCCCGAAGATAATGAGCAGAAGCAGCTGTTCGTG
GAACAACACAAACACTACCTTGATGAGATCATCGAGCAAATAAGCGAATTCTCCAAAAGAGTGATCCTCG
CCGACGCTAACCTCGATAAGGTGCTTTCTGCTTACAATAAGCACAGGGATAAGCCCATCAGGGAGCAGGC
AGAAAACATTATCCACTTGTTTACTCTGACCAACTTGGGCGCGCCTGCAGCCTTCAAGTACTTCGACACC
ACCATAGACAGAAAGCGGTACACCTCTACAAAGGAGGTCCTGGACGCCACACTGATTCATCAGTCAATTA
CGGGGCTCTATGAAACAAGAATCGACCTCTCTCAGCTCGGTGGAGACAGCAGGGCTGACCCCAAGAAGAA
GAGGAAGGTGAGTGGTGGAGGAAGTGGCGGGTCAGGGTCGATGGACGCGAAATCACTTACGGCATGGTCG
AGAACACTGGTTACGTTCAAGGACGTGTTTGTGGACTTTACACGTGAGGAGTGGAAATTGCTGGATACTG
CGCAACAAATTGTGTATCGAAATGTCATGCTTGAGAATTACAAGAACCTCGTCAGTCTCGGATACCAGTT
GACGAAACCGGATGTGATCCTTAGGCTCGAAAAGGGGGAAGAACCTTGGCTGGTATAGAAGAATTCGATC
CCTACCGGTTAGTAATGAGTTTAAACGGGGGAGGCTAACTGAAACACGGAAGGAGACAATACCGGAAGGA
ACCCGCGCTATGACGGCAATAAAAAGACAGAATAAAACGCACGGGTGTTGGGTCGTTTGTTCATAAACGC
GGGGTTCGGTCCCAGGGCTGGCACTCTGTCGATACCCCACCGAGACCCCATTGGGGCCAATACGCCCGCG
TTTCTTCCTTTTCCCCACCCCACCCCCCAAGTTCGGGTGAAGGCCCAGGGCTCGCAGCCAACGTCGGGGC
GGCAGGCCCTGCCATAGCAGATCTGCGAAATCGGATCCGCGGCCGCACTGATTCTAGCTGCAGAGGCTCC
GGTGCCCGTCAGTGGGCAGAGCGCACATCGCCCACAGTCCCCGAGAAGTTGGGGGGAGGGGTCGGCAATT
GAACCGGTGCCTAGAGAAGGTGGCGCGGGGTAAACTGGGAAAGTGATGTCGTGTACTGGCTCCGCCTTTT
TCCCGAGGGTGGGGGAGAACCGTATATAAGTGCAGTAGTCGCCGTGAACGTTCTTTTTCGCAACGGGTTT
GCCGCCAGAACACAGGATCCTCGAGCCACCATGGTGAGCAAGGGCGAGGAGCTGTTCACCGGGGTGGTGC
CCATCCTGGTCGAGCTGGACGGCGACGTAAACGGCCACAAGTTCAGCGTGAGGGGCGAGGGCGAGGGCGA
TGCCACCAACGGCAAGCTGACCCTGAAGTTCATCTGCACCACCGGCAAGCTGCCCGTGCCCTGGCCCACC
CTCGTGACCACCCTGAGCCACGGCGTGCAGTGCTTCGCCCGCTACCCCGACCACATGAAGCAGCACGACT
TCTTCAAGTCCGCCATGCCCGAAGGCTACGTCCAGGAGCGCACCATCTTCTTCAAGGACGACGGCACCTA
CAAGACCCGCGCCGAGGTGAAGTTCGAGGGCGACACCCTAGTGAACCGCATCGAGCTGAAGGGCGTCGAC
TTCAAGGAGGACGGCAACATCCTGGGGCACAAGCTGGAGTACAACTTCAACAGCCACAACATCTATATCA
TGGCCGTCAAGCAGAAGAACGGCATCAAGGTGAACTTCAAGATCCGCCACAACGTGGAGGACGGCAGCGT
GCAGCTCGCCGACCACTACCAGCAGAACACCCCCATCGGCGACGGCCCCGTGCTGCTGCCCGACAGCCAC
TACCTGAGCACCCAGTCCGTGCTGAGCAAAGACCCCAACGAGAAGCGCGATCACATGGTCCTGCTGGAGT
TCCGCACCGCCGCCGGGATCACTCTCGGCATGGACGAGCTGTACAAGTAAGTTAACTTGTTTATTGCAGC
TTATAATGGTTACAAATAAAGCAATAGCATCACAAATTTCACAAATAAAGCATTTTTTTCACTGCATTCT
AGTTGTGGTTTGTCCAAACTCATCAATGTATCTTATCATGTCTGGAATTGACTCAAATGATGTCAATTAG
TCTATCAGAAGCTCATCTGGTCTCCCTTCCGGGGGACAAGACATCCCTGTTTAATATTTAAACAGCAGTG
TTCCCAAACTGGGTTCTTATATCCCTTGCTCTGGTCAACCAGGTTGCAGGGTTTCCTGTCCTCACAGGAA
CGAAGTCCCTAAAGAAACAGTGGCAGCCAGGTTTAGCCCCGGAATTGACTGGATTCCTTTTTTAGGGCCC
ATTGGTATGGCTTTTTCCCCGTATCCCCCCAGGTGTCTGCAGGCTCAAAGAGCAGCGAGAAGCGTTCAGA
GGAAAGCGATCCCGTGCCACCTTCCCCGTGCCCGGGCTGTCCCCGCACGCTGCCGGCTCGGGGATGCGGG
GGGAGCGCCGGACCGGAGCGGAGCCCCGGGCGGCTCGCTGCTGCCCCCTAGCGGGGGAGGGACGTAATTA
CATCCCTGGGGGCTTTGGGGGGGGGCTGTCCCTGATATCTATAACAAGAAAATATATATATAATAAGTTA
TCACGTAAGTAGAACATGAAATAACAATATAATTATCGTATGAGTTAAATCTTAAAAGTCACGTAAAAGA
TAATCATGCGTCATTTTGACTCACGCGGTCGTTATAGTTCAAAATCAGTGACACTTACCGCATTGACAAG
CACGCCTCACGGGAGCTCCAAGCGGCGACTGAGATGTCCTAAATGCACAGCGACGGATTCGCGCTATTTA
GAAAGAGAGAGCAATATTTCAAGAATGCATGCGTCAATTTTACGCAGACTATCTTTCTAGGGTTAATCTA
GCTGCATCAGGATCATATCGTCGGGTCTTTTTTCCGGCTCAGTCATCGCCCAAGCTGGCGCTATCTGGGC
ATCGGGGAGGAAGAAGCCCGTGCCTTTTCCCGCGAGGTTGAAGCGGCATGGAAAGAGTTTGCCGAGGATG
ACTGCTGCTGCATTGACGTTGAGCGAAAACGCACGTTTACCATGATGATTCGGGAAGGTGTGGCCATGCA
CGCCTTTAACGGTGAACTGTTCGTTCAGGCCACCTGGGATACCAGTTCGTCGCGGCTTTTCCGGACACAG
TTCCGGATGGTCAGCCCGAAGCGCATCAGCAACCCGAACAATACCGGCGACAGCCGGAACTGCCGTGCCG
GTGTGCAGATTAATGACAGCGGTGCGGCGCTGGGATATTACGTCAGCGAGGACGGGTATCCTGGCTGGAT
GCCGCAGAAATGGACATGGATACCCCGTGAGTTACCCGGCGGGCGCGCTTGGCGTAATCATGGTCATAGC
TGTTTCCTGTGTGAAATTGTTATCCGCTCACAATTCCACACAACATACGAGCCGGAAGCATAAAGTGTAA
AGCCTGGGGTGCCTAATGAGTGAGCTAACTCACATTAATTGCGTTGCGCTCACTGCCCGCTTTCCAGTCG
GGAAACCTGTCGTGCCAGCTGCATTAATGAATCGGCCAACGCGCGGGGAGAGGCGGTTTGCGTATTGGGC
GCTCTTCCGCTTCCTCGCTCACTGACTCGCTGCGCTCGGTCGTTCGGCTGCGGCGAGCGGTATCAGCTCA
CTCAAAGGCGGTAATACGGTTATCCACAGAATCAGGGGATAACGCAGGAAAGAACATGTGAGCAAAAGGC
CAGCAAAAGGCCAGGAACCGTAAAAAGGCCGCGTTGCTGGCGTTTTTCCATAGGCTCCGCCCCCCTGACG
AGCATCACAAAAATCGACGCTCAAGTCAGAGGTGGCGAAACCCGACAGGACTATAAAGATACCAGGCGTT
TCCCCCTGGAAGCTCCCTCGTGCGCTCTCCTGTTCCGACCCTGCCGCTTACCGGATACCTGTCCGCCTTT
CTCCCTTCGGGAAGCGTGGCGCTTTCTCATAGCTCACGCTGTAGGTATCTCAGTTCGGTGTAGGTCGTTC
GCTCCAAGCTGGGCTGTGTGCACGAACCCCCCGTTCAGCCCGACCGCTGCGCCTTATCCGGTAACTATCG
TCTTGAGTCCAACCCGGTAAGACACGACTTATCGCCACTGGCAGCAGCCACTGGTAACAGGATTAGCAGA
GCGAGGTATGTAGGCGGTGCTACAGAGTTCTTGAAGTGGTGGCCTAACTACGGCTACACTAGAAGAACAG
TATTTGGTATCTGCGCTCTGCTGAAGCCAGTTACCTTCGGAAAAAGAGTTGGTAGCTCTTGATCCGGCAA
ACAAACCACCGCTGGTAGCGGTGGTTTTTTTGTTTGCAAGCAGCAGATTACGCGCAGAAAAAAAGGATCT
CAAGAAGATCCTTTGATCTTTTCTACGGGGTCTGACGCTCAGTGGAACGAAAACTCACGTTAAGGGATTT
TGGTCATGAGATTATCAAAAAGGATCTTCACCTAGATCCTTTTAAATTAAAAATGAAGTTTTAAATCAAT
CTAAAGTATATATGAGTAAACTTGGTCTGACAGTTACCAATGCTTAATCAGTGAGGCACCTATCTCAGCG
ATCTGTCTATTTCGTTCATCCATAGTTGCCTGACTCCCCGTCGTGTAGATAACTACGATACGGGAGGGCT
TACCATCTGGCCCCAGTGCTGCAATGATACCGCGAGACCCACGCTCACCGGCTCCAGATTTATCAGCAAT
AAACCAGCCAGCCGGAAGGGCCGAGCGCAGAAGTGGTCCTGCAACTTTATCCGCCTCCATCCAGTCTATT
AATTGTTGCCGGGAAGCTAGAGTAAGTAGTTCGCCAGTTAATAGTTTGCGCAACGTTGTTGCCATTGCTA
CAGGCATCGTGGTGTCACGCTCGTCGTTTGGTATGGCTTCATTCAGCTCCGGTTCCCAACGATCAAGGCG
AGTTACATGATCCCCCATGTTGTGCAAAAAAGCGGTTAGCTCCTTCGGTCCTCCGATCGTTGTCAGAAGT
AAGTTGGCCGCAGTGTTATCACTCATGGTTATGGCAGCACTGCATAATTCTCTTACTGTCATGCCATCCG
TAAGATGCTTTTCTGTGACTGGTGAGTACTCAACCAAGTCATTCTGAGAATAGTGTATGCGGCGACCGAG
TTGCTCTTGCCCGGCGTCAATACGGGATAATACCGCGCCACATAGCAGAACTTTAAAAGTGCTCATCATT
GGAAAACGTTCTTCGGGGCGAAAACTCTCAAGGATCTTACCGCTGTTGAGATCCAGTTCGATGTAACCCA
CTCGTGCACCCAACTGATCTTCAGCATCTTTTACTTTCACCAGCGTTTCTGGGTGAGCAAAAACAGGAAG
GCAAAATGCCGCAAAAAAGGGAATAAGGGCGACACGGAAATGTTGAATACTCATACTCTTCCTTTTTCAA
TATTATTGAAGCATTTATCAGGGTTATTGTCTCATGAGCGGATACATATTTGAATGTATTTAGAAAAATA
AACAAATAGGGGTTCCGCGCACATTTCCCCGAAAAGTGCCACCTAAATTGTAAGCGTTAATATTTTGTTA
AAATTCGCGTTAAATTTTTGTTAAATCAGCTCATTTTTTAACCAATAGGCCGAAATCGGCAAAATCCCTT
ATAAATCAAAAGAATAGACCGAGATAGGGT
[37 nt withheld, positions 10671-10707]
AAAGAACGTGGACTCCAACGTCAAAGG
[49 nt withheld, positions 10735-10783]
T
[91 nt withheld, positions 10785-10875]
G
[124 nt withheld, positions 10877-11000]
CCCATTCGCCATTCAGGCTGCGCAACTGTTGGGAAGGGCGATCGGTGCGGGCCTCTTCGCTATTACGCCA
GCTGGCGAAAGGGGGATGTGCTGCAAGGCGATTAAGTTGGGTAACGCCAGGGTTTTCCCAGTCACGACGT
TGTAAAACGACGGCCAGTGAGCGCGCCTCGTTCATTCACGTTTTTGAACCCGTGGAGGACGGGCAGACTC
GCGGTGCAAATGTGTTTTACAGCGTGATGGAGCAGATGAAGATGCTCGACACGCTGCAGAACACGCAGCT
AGATTAACCCTAGAAAGATAATCATATTGTGACGTACGTTAAAGATAATCATGTGTAAAATTGACGCATG
TGTTTTATCGGTCTGTATATCGAGGTTTATTTATTAATTTGAATAGATATTAAGTTTTATTATATTTACA
CTTACATACTAATAATAAATTCAACAAACAATTTATTTATGTTTATTTATTTATTAAAAAAAACAAAAAC
TCAAAATTTCTTCTATAAAGTAACAAAACTTTTATGAGGGACAGCCCCCCCCCAAAGCCCCCAGGGATGT
AATTACGTCCCTCCCCCGCTAGGGGGCAGCAGCGAGCCGCCCGGGGCTCCGCTCCGGTCCGGCGCTCCCC
CCGCATCCCCGAGCCGGCAGCGTGCGGGGACAGCCCGGGCACGGGGAAGGTGGCACGGGATCGCTTTCCT
CTGAACGCTTCTCGCTGCTCTTTGAGCCTGCAGACACCTGGGGGGATACGGGGAAAAGGCCTCCACGGCC
GACATTGATTATTGACTAGTTATTAATAGTAATCAATTACGGGGTCATTAGTTCATAGCCCATATATGGA
GTTCCGCGTTACATAACTTACGGTAAATGGCCCGCCTGGCTGACCGCCCAACGACCCCCGCCCATTGACG
TCAATAATGACGTATGTTCCCATAGTAACGCCAATAGGGACTTTCCATTGACGTCAATGGGTGGAGTATT
TACGGTAAACTGCCCACTTGGCAGTACATCAAGTGTATCATATGCCAAGTACGCCCCCTATTGACGTCAA
TGACGGTAAATGGCCCGCCTGGCATTATGCCCAGTACATGACCTTATGGGACTTTCCTACTTGGCAGTAC
ATCTACGTATTAGTCATCGCTATTACCATGGTCGAGGTGAGCCCCACGTTCTGCTTCACTCTCCCCATCT
CCCCCCCCTCCCCACCCCCAATTTTGTATTTATTTATTTTTTAATTATTTTGTGCAGCGATGGGGGCGGG
GGGGGGGGGGGGGG
Features (pLannotate 1.2.2; 21 found; start..end, strand, type, name):
    145..1161    +  intron         chimeric intron: chimera between introns from chicken β-actin and rabbit β-globin
   1264..5367    +  CDS            Cas9m4: catalytically dead mutant of the Cas9 endonuclease from the Streptococcus pyogenes Type II CRISPR/Cas system RNA-guided DNA-binding protein that lacks endonuclease activity due to the mutations D10A, D839A, H840A, and N863A (Mali et al., 2013)
   5467..5655    +  CDS            ZNF720 (fragment): ZN720_HUMAN - Experimental evidence at protein level: Swiss-Prot protein existence level 1. From Homo sapiens (Human).
   5754..5802    +  polyA_signal   HSV TK poly(A) signal: herpes simplex virus thymidine kinase polyadenylation signal (Cole and Stacy, 1985)
   6034..6245    +  promoter       EF-1α core promoter: core promoter for human elongation factor EF-1α
   6261..6977    +  CDS            EBFP2: EBFP2 is a basic (constitutively fluorescent) blue fluorescent protein published in 2007, derived from Aequorea victoria. It is reported to be a rapidly-maturing monomer with moderate acid sensitivity.
   6984..7105    +  polyA_signal   SV40 poly(A) signal: SV40 polyadenylation signal
   7123..7215    +  ncRNA          G-CSF SLDE: Accession: RF00183 - G-CSF factor stem-loop destabilising element (SLDE)
   7912..8379    +  CDS            B (fragment): PORTL_LAMBD - Experimental evidence at protein level: Swiss-Prot protein existence level 1. Forms the portal vertex of the capsid (PubMed:6228056, PubMed:6232391). This portal plays critical roles in head assembly, genome packaging, neck/tail attachment, and genome ejection (Probable). The portal protein multimerizes as a single ring-shaped homododecamer arranged around a central channel (PubMed:6232391). Binds to the terminase subunits to form the packaging machine (PubMed:7799432). From Escherichia phage lambda (Bacteriophage lambda).
   8415..8437    -  protein_bind   lac operator (fragment): The lac repressor binds to the lac operator to inhibit transcription in E. coli. This inhibition can be relieved by adding lactose or isopropyl-β-D-thiogalactopyranoside (IPTG). lac repressor encoded by lacI
   8441..8471    -  promoter       lac promoter: promoter for the E. coli lac operon
   8486..8507    -  protein_bind   CAP binding site: CAP binding activates transcription in the presence of cAMP. E. coli catabolite activator protein
   8520..8612    -  CDS            lacI (fragment): lac repressor; lacI; The lac repressor binds to the lac operator to inhibit transcription in E. coli. This inhibition can be relieved by adding lactose or isopropyl-β-D-thiogalactopyranoside (IPTG).
   8795..9383    -  rep_origin     ori: high-copy-number ColE1/pMB1/pBR322/pUC origin of replication
   9554..10414   -  CDS            AmpR: β-lactamase; bla; confers resistance to ampicillin, carbenicillin, and related antibiotics
  10415..10519   -  promoter       AmpR promoter: bla
  10572..11000   -  rep_origin     f1 ori (sequence partly withheld): f1 bacteriophage origin of replication; arrow indicates direction of (+) strand synthesis
  11005..11160   -  CDS            lacZα (fragment): LacZα fragment of β-galactosidase; lacZ fragment
  11162..11281   +  CDS            B (fragment): PORTL_LAMBD - Experimental evidence at protein level: Swiss-Prot protein existence level 1. Forms the portal vertex of the capsid (PubMed:6228056, PubMed:6232391). This portal plays critical roles in head assembly, genome packaging, neck/tail attachment, and genome ejection (Probable). The portal protein multimerizes as a single ring-shaped homododecamer arranged around a central channel (PubMed:6232391). Binds to the terminase subunits to form the packaging machine (PubMed:7799432). From Escherichia phage lambda (Bacteriophage lambda).
  11771..12150   +  enhancer       CMV enhancer: human cytomegalovirus immediate early enhancer
  12152..144     +  promoter       chicken β-actin promoter (across the origin): No description available
