[The description below was written by a language model from this plasmid's Addgene catalogue record and pLannotate feature annotations shown in this document.]
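Description:
NAX_CAGGS_CAS9_m4_KRAB_EBFP2 is a mammalian CRISPR interference plasmid built on the pB-CAGGS backbone and described as piggyBac compatible, meaning the expression cassettes are intended to be mobilised into the host genome by piggyBac transposase for stable integration. The automated feature table does not annotate the transposon terminal repeats, so their positions cannot be confirmed from the record. In bacteria the roughly 12.3 kb plasmid replicates from a high-copy ColE1/pUC-type origin and is selected with ampicillin through the bla gene. It also carries an f1 origin and remnants of a lac promoter/lacZα cloning region. Short matches to lambda phage portal protein sequence flank this bacterial region and appear to be leftover backbone sequence rather than functional elements.

The main payload is driven by the CAGGS promoter, made up of the CMV enhancer, chicken β-actin promoter and a chimeric β-actin/β-globin intron, which gives strong constitutive expression in many mammalian cell types. It expresses Cas9m4, a Streptococcus pyogenes Cas9 carrying D10A, D839A, H840A and N863A, which binds guide RNA and target DNA but cannot cut. Downstream lies a short segment that the annotation matches to a human zinc-finger protein fragment and that corresponds in position to the KRAB repressor domain named in the record. The unit ends in an HSV TK polyadenylation signal. A second, independent cassette uses the EF-1α core promoter to express the blue fluorescent protein EBFP2 with an SV40 poly(A) signal. EBFP2 is the only listed mammalian marker, so cells carrying the construct would be identified or sorted by fluorescence rather than by drug selection. No guide RNA cassette is annotated, so guides must be supplied separately to direct dCas9-KRAB to promoters for targeted transcriptional repression.
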