Addgene plasmid #167873: NAX_CAGGS_CAS9_m4_KRAB_EBFP2
Purpose: PiggyBac compatible plasmid expressing dCas9-KRAB
Depositing lab: Alejandro Chavez & Nan Cher Yeo. Depositing organization: Columbia University. Publication: Generation and application of a versatile CRISPR toolkit for mammalian cell engineering. Nghi Dang , Alissa Lance-Byrne, Angela Tung, Xiaoge Guo, Ryan J Cecchi, Joanna Buchthal, Alejandro Chavez, Nan Cher Yeo. Synthetic Biology, Volume 6, Issue 1, 2021 10.1093/synbio/ysab033.
Backbone
  Vector backbone: pB-CAGGS
  Vector type: CRISPR
  Selectable markers: EBFP2
Growth in bacteria
  Bacterial resistance: Ampicillin, 100 μg/mL
  Growth temperature: 30°C
  Growth strain: NEB Stable
  Copy number: High Copy
Gene/Insert
  Gene/Insert name: dCas9-KRAB
  Species: Synthetic
  Mutation: D10A, D839A, H840A, N863A
  Cloning method: Gibson Cloning
Terms and licenses: Academic/Nonprofit Terms; Industry Terms: Not Available to Industry
How to cite: NAX_CAGGS_CAS9_m4_KRAB_EBFP2 was a gift from Alejandro Chavez & Nan Cher Yeo (Addgene plasmid # 167873 ; http://n2t.net/addgene:167873 ; RRID:Addgene_167873)
